Addgene plasmid #92288: pMCh-76
Purpose: Plasmid for expression of NHA-tagged Drosophila melanogaster GW182 CED in D. melanogaster cells
Depositing lab: Marina Chekulaeva & Roy Parker. Depositing organization: University of Arizona. Publication: Multiple independent domains of dGW182 function in miRNA-mediated repression in Drosophila. Chekulaeva M, Filipowicz W, Parker R. RNA. 2009 May;15(5):794-803. doi: 10.1261/rna.1364909. Epub 2009 Mar 20. PubMed 19304924.
Backbone
  Vector backbone: pAC5.1-NHA
  Backbone size w/o insert (bp): 5455
  Total vector size (bp): 6295
  Vector type: Insect Expression
Growth in bacteria
  Bacterial resistance: Ampicillin, 100 μg/mL
  Growth temperature: 37°C
  Growth strain: DH5alpha
  Copy number: High Copy
Gene/Insert
  Gene/Insert name: dGW182 CED (alt name: Gawky)
  Species: D. melanogaster (fly)
  Insert size (bp): 840
  Mutation: dGW182 CED: aa 940-1215
  GenBank ID: NM_166783.2
  Entrez Gene: gw (a.k.a. Dmel_CG31992, CG11484, CG31992, CG9905, Dmel\CG31992, GQ182, GW, GW182, Gw, Gw182, anon-EST:Posey205, dGW182, gw182)
  Promoter: Ac5
  Tag / fusion protein: NHA (N terminal on backbone)
  Cloning method: Restriction Enzyme; 5′ cloning site SbfI (not destroyed); 3′ cloning site NotI (not destroyed)
  Sequencing primers: 5′ ACA CAA AGC CGC TCC ATC AG; 3′ CCT TAG AAG GCA CAG TCG AGG
Terms and licenses: Academic/Nonprofit Terms; Industry Terms: Not Available to Industry
How to cite: pMCh-76 was a gift from Marina Chekulaeva & Roy Parker (Addgene plasmid # 92288 ; http://n2t.net/addgene:92288 ; RRID:Addgene_92288)
