[The description below was written by a language model from this plasmid's Addgene catalogue record and pLannotate feature annotations shown in this document.]
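Description:
pMCh-76 is an insect expression plasmid built on the pAC5.1-NHA backbone for producing a tagged fragment of Drosophila melanogaster GW182 (Gawky, gene gw) in cultured fly cells. It is propagated in E. coli as a high-copy plasmid through a ColE1/pUC-type origin and selected with ampicillin via the β-lactamase gene and its own promoter. The annotation also picks up a tetracycline-resistance gene fragment and a short SV40 large T antigen fragment, which appear to be backbone remnants rather than functional elements. No selectable marker for insect cells is recorded. The catalogue lists a total size of 6,295 bp, whereas the sequenced record is 6,275 nt.

The expression cassette is driven by the Drosophila actin 5C (Ac5) promoter, a strong constitutive promoter in fly cell lines. Downstream lies the "NHA" tag supplied by the backbone, annotated as a fragment of the bacteriophage lambda N protein followed by an HA epitope. The λN peptide binds boxB RNA hairpins, so a fusion of this kind can be tethered to a boxB-bearing reporter mRNA, while HA allows detection of the protein. Fused in frame is the roughly 840 bp insert encoding the dGW182 CED region, amino acids 940–1215, cloned between SbfI and NotI sites that both remain intact. A V5 tag sequence from the backbone sits downstream of the insert, although the record does not say whether it is translated as part of the fusion. An SV40 polyadenylation signal ends the transcript.

The stated purpose is expression of NHA-tagged dGW182 CED in D. melanogaster cells, in work dissecting which domains of dGW182 contribute independently to miRNA-mediated repression.
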