Features (pLannotate 1.2.2; 11 found; start..end, strand, type, name):
   1054..1158    +  promoter       AmpR promoter: bla
   1159..2019    +  CDS            AmpR: β-lactamase; bla; confers resistance to ampicillin, carbenicillin, and related antibiotics
   2190..2778    +  rep_origin     ori: high-copy-number ColE1/pMB1/pBR322/pUC origin of replication
   2824..3271    -  CDS            TcR (fragment): tetracycline efflux protein; tet; confers resistance to tetracycline
   3272..3356    +  CDS            large T antigen (fragment): large T antigen from SV40 (simian virus 40)
   3379..3513    +  polyA_signal   SV40 poly(A) signal: SV40 polyadenylation signal
   3613..3654    -  CDS            V5 tag: epitope tag from simian virus 5
   3729..4520    -  CDS            gw (fragment): GAWKY_DROME - Also known as GW182 From Drosophila melanogaster (Fruit fly).
   4530..4556    -  CDS            3xHA (fragment): three tandem HA epitope tags
   4584..4649    -  CDS            N (fragment): REGN_LAMBD - Experimental evidence at protein level: Swiss-Prot protein existence level 1. Plays a role as a transcriptional antitermination factor that allows the virus to initiate its lytic phase. Activates expression of the delayed viral early genes by modifying host RNA polymerase (RNAP) into a form that is resistant to termination signals. This antitermination function requires the host NusA protein which serves to stabilize the interaction between antitermination protein N and host RNA polymerase. From Escherichia phage lambda (Bacteriophage lambda).
   4670..904     -  promoter       Ac5 promoter (across the origin): Drosophila melanogaster actin 5C promoter
>Addgene plasmid #92288 | pMCh-76 | addgene full sequence | sequence record 194414 | Addgene NGS Result
CCGCCCCACCCTTCCTTCCGCTGCCCCGCACCCCTTTCCTTCCACTACCGTTTTGCCGCATTTGGTATTG
CCATCTCGCTTTTTTGGCTTTACTTTGCTTTTTGAATAAGCCAAGAAACTGAAATCAAAGCGGACAGTCC
GAAAATTGAATATTCCAAAAAACAACAATTGCACATGCACTGCGTTCGGCAAAAGACGCAGAAATTCAAG
CCTTTTGGTCTGGCATCATCTTAAAATATCATCAGTATCATCATTGCCATTATAAATACATAAGAAAATG
AGAATACATTAAAGGTATATACATACAATCTTTGTCATAGTCAACATATTTTGCAACAAAATTATCTATA
GATAACATGTTTTTGTAGAAAATTCCACTAACTGATTTTCGTATAAATACAAATTATTCTCATTCTTCAA
AATACTCGCCGACGTCATCGCGAAATTCCTCAGCATTCTTCGACAAATGAAGAGAGACAGCGAGTGACAC
AATCTTATCTTGCCGACGAGTCTTTGAAAATGGCCCCGGGTAACGGTGAAAAACATATAGCCAAGAATGG
AGCGATCGCCAGGCGATGGAAATTGGCTTCAAATTGCTCCGAATATGGCCAGTTGGTCAGTTGGCATTGG
ATTGTGGAGAGATACTAGATCAGCTCGTTCTCCTTCTCCTCCGCATTCTCCTACTCCGCCCGAAGACGCT
TCTTTGATCGCTTCTTTCTCGAATGTGTACATATTCATTATGTATTTGGTGTTTGGCGACGATCAGCCAG
CTTTAATGGCCATAAAACGTGTCTTGGTTTGTGGGCCACATAACAGGCAGCGAGATCTGGAAAAATGATG
TGACAGTGGAAATGAGAAGTAGGTGCATCTGCAAAGATTTGATTCAGAGTTGATGCCATTCATGATTTTT
TTTTAGAAGTATCATTTGTGTTTTTAGAATATAGAATTAATTCTTGAAGACGAAAGGGCCTCGTGATACG
CCTATTTTTATAGGTTAATGTCATGATAATAATGGTTTCTTAGACGTCAGGTGGCACTTTTCGGGGAAAT
GTGCGCGGAACCCCTATTTGTTTATTTTTCTAAATACATTCAAATATGTATCCGCTCATGAGACAATAAC
CCTGATAAATGCTTCAATAATATTGAAAAAGGAAGAGTATGAGTATTCAACATTTCCGTGTCGCCCTTAT
TCCCTTTTTTGCGGCATTTTGCCTTCCTGTTTTTGCTCACCCAGAAACGCTGGTGAAAGTAAAAGATGCT
GAAGATCAGTTGGGTGCACGAGTGGGTTACATCGAACTGGATCTCAACAGCGGTAAGATCCTTGAGAGTT
TTCGCCCCGAAGAACGTTTTCCAATGATGAGCACTTTTAAAGTTCTGCTATGTGGCGCGGTATTATCCCG
TGTTGACGCCGGGCAAGAGCAACTCGGTCGCCGCATACACTATTCTCAGAATGACTTGGTTGAGTACTCA
CCAGTCACAGAAAAGCATCTTACGGATGGCATGACAGTAAGAGAATTATGCAGTGCTGCCATAACCATGA
GTGATAACACTGCGGCCAACTTACTTCTGACAACGATCGGAGGACCGAAGGAGCTAACCGCTTTTTTGCA
CAACATGGGGGATCATGTAACTCGCCTTGATCGTTGGGAACCGGAGCTGAATGAAGCCATACCAAACGAC
GAGCGTGACACCACGATGCCTGCAGCAATGGCAACAACGTTGCGCAAACTATTAACTGGCGAACTACTTA
CTCTAGCTTCCCGGCAACAATTAATAGACTGGATGGAGGCGGATAAAGTTGCAGGACCACTTCTGCGCTC
GGCCCTTCCGGCTGGCTGGTTTATTGCTGATAAATCTGGAGCCGGTGAGCGTGGGTCTCGCGGTATCATT
GCAGCACTGGGGCCAGATGGTAAGCCCTCCCGTATCGTAGTTATCTACACGACGGGGAGTCAGGCAACTA
TGGATGAACGAAATAGACAGATCGCTGAGATAGGTGCCTCACTGATTAAGCATTGGTAACTGTCAGACCA
AGTTTACTCATATATACTTTAGATTGATTTAAAACTTCATTTTTAATTTAAAAGGATCTAGGTGAAGATC
CTTTTTGATAATCTCATGACCAAAATCCCTTAACGTGAGTTTTCGTTCCACTGAGCGTCAGACCCCGTAG
AAAAGATCAAAGGATCTTCTTGAGATCCTTTTTTTCTGCGCGTAATCTGCTGCTTGCAAACAAAAAAACC
ACCGCTACCAGCGGTGGTTTGTTTGCCGGATCAAGAGCTACCAACTCTTTTTCCGAAGGTAACTGGCTTC
AGCAGAGCGCAGATACCAAATACTGTCCTTCTAGTGTAGCCGTAGTTAGGCCACCACTTCAAGAACTCTG
TAGCACCGCCTACATACCTCGCTCTGCTAATCCTGTTACCAGTGGCTGCTGCCAGTGGCGATAAGTCGTG
TCTTACCGGGTTGGACTCAAGACGATAGTTACCGGATAAGGCGCAGCGGTCGGGCTGAACGGGGGGTTCG
TGCACACAGCCCAGCTTGGAGCGAACGACCTACACCGAACTGAGATACCTACAGCGTGAGCTATGAGAAA
GCGCCACGCTTCCCGAAGGGAGAAAGGCGGACAGGTATCCGGTAAGCGGCAGGGTCGGAACAGGAGAGCG
CACGAGGGAGCTTCCAGGGGGAAACGCCTGGTATCTTTATAGTCCTGTCGGGTTTCGCCACCTCTGACTT
GAGCGTCGATTTTTGTGATGCTCGTCAGGGGGGCGGAGCCTATGGAAAAACGCCAGCAACGCGGCCTTTT
TACGGTTCCTGGCCTTTTGCTGGCCTTGAAGCTGTCCCTGATGGTCGTCATCTACCTGCCTGGACAGCAT
GGCCTGCAACGCGGGCATCCCGATGCCGCCGGAAGCGAGAAGAATCATAATGGGGAAGGCCATCCAGCCT
CGCGTCGCGAACGCCAGCAAGACGTAGCCCAGCGCGTCGGCCGCCATGCCGGCGATAATGGCCTGCTTCT
CGCCGAAACGTTTGGTGGCGGGACCAGTGACGAAGGCTTGAGCGAGGGCGTGCAAGATTCCGAATACCGC
AAGCGACAGGCCGATCATCGTCGCGCTCCAGCGAAAGCGGTCCTCGCCGAAAATGACCCAGAGCGCTGCC
GGCACCTGTCCTACGAGTTGCATGATAAAGAAGACAGTCATAAGTGCGGCGACGATAGTCATGCCCCGCG
CCCACCGGAAGGAGCTGACTGGGTTGAAGGCTCTCAAGGGCATCGGTCGACTGATCATAATCAGCCATAC
CACATTTGTAGAGGTTTTACTTGCTTTAAAAAACCTCCCACACCTCCCCCTGAACCTGAAACATAAAATG
AATGCAATTGTTGTTGTTAACTTGTTTATTGCAGCTTATAATGGTTACAAATAAAGCAATAGCATCACAA
ATTTCACAAATAAAGCATTTTTTTCACTGCATTCTAGTTGTGGTTTGTCCAAACTCATCAATGTATCTTA
TCATGTCTGGATCCTCGATCGAGGCTGATCAGCGAGCTCAGGCCTTAGAAGGCACAGTCGAGGCTGATCA
GCGGGTTTAAACTCAATGGTGATGGTGATGATGACCGGTACGCGTAGAATCGAGACCGAGGAGAGGGTTA
GGGATAGGCTTACCTTCGAACCGCGGGCCCTCTAGACTCGAGCGGCCGCTTAGTTGCCACCACTAGTTCC
ACTAGAGCTTGTAGAGGAAGGAGTTTGTGGTAAGTGCTGCATAATGCTTTGCACCTCGTTCTCGCTGGGA
GATTCAGCAAATATTGTGGTGTTGGCGAGGACACAGTTGTTTAACGCCATTTGCGCCTTGTTCGCCTCCT
CACGAGTAGTATATTTACATAAGGCAATTCCTTGGTTCAAATACGGGTGAAAGCTGACAAGGGGCCCATG
CTGCATACACAGTGTACGCAAAGTAGGACCATCAATCTGTGCTGTTAGATTTTTCAAAAGCAACCAACTG
GAGCCCCAAGTGGTGTTACCACCTGTCCAATTAGTGTTTGTGGTTTGAACACCGCCACTTCGAGGCTGTA
ACCATCCATTCGCACCTCCGGTAATAGTTGTTGGCGTTGACGCATTACTATTTGCAGATTTATTTGAATT
GGCAGTCAATCCTGGCGGGGGACCTCGAGACGATGATTTATTTAGCGGGCTTGTCCAAAGCTCCGAAGTG
GCGGTACATTGTTGACTATTGTCAGACCAACTGTGACTCGGATAATTTTGGTTTGGATTAAAACTCCATG
TAGACGACGATAAACTTAGTGGCGGTAAATCAGTCGGTGAATTTTTACCGGTATTGGCAAATATGTCAGC
ATCTTTTGGCGTCGAATTAATAGACAATGGAGATCTAGCAACGCTTCCTGGTGTAATGCTGGGATCATCT
TCTATGCTTTTGATCTGTGAACCCTTCCATGGCTTGCCTGGCTCAAACTCTTGGACCAGATCAGTGTAAG
CAGTTGCTGCTGAAGTTGGCTGAGCAACAGACCAGTCTTTGCCTGCAGGAGCGTAATCTGGAACATCGTA
TGGGTAAGCCATCAAGCTTGGAGGAGATCCACCGTTTGCAGCTTTCCATTGAGCTTGTTTCTCAGCGCGA
CGCTCACGTCGTCGTGTTTGTGCGTCCATGTTGGGTACCCCGATCCGGGGTCTCTGGATTAGACGACTGC
TGGCTGATGGAGCGGCTTTGTGTCGGGAGGAGTATCCACACAGCACAAGAACTCAAACGGTAGTGATATG
AAAACTGGTCCCGCAGCCCGTTTTATAAAGCCCGCTTAGCGCTAAAACCTTATCAGCCGCAATGCTCTCC
GCTCTCAAGTCGCGTTCAAAACTTTTACCATATATGGGTATGAATTGTTCGCCGATTGGGTTTTCATTTA
CGGAGAATTTCCTCCGCAACTGGGTGTTCGTGCTTGTGTGTGTCTTGTATATCGCCATGAAGAGTGTACT
TCCATGGGTCCTATCAGTTGCGGCATGTGATTCAATTTGGGGGTTACTCATATTCGATACTTCAGCTGGT
TATCTTTATGCTGTGATGGTCACGGTGCTTTTACACATTTTTTCCCCAACTACTCATTGTATGCCAAAAC
ATACATATGTACATGTGTTTATAGTGGGTTTATTAGTAATGTCCAGCGATATTAAAACATTACAGTTAAA
TAATATTCATATTAGCTTACGTTTACTGCTATCTGCACTTCAAATTGGTTATTCCAGGGACATTTTGTGC
AACACACATCTTCTAGTAGGGCATTCACTAGTCGTAGAAAACACACCTAACTTAAGCCGGTTTTAACAAT
AACGGCGAAACAGCTGCCAGACGAGAGAAAAGTACACAGCAAGAAGCATTTCTATAATGATGCCGTCCTA
AATATGCAGCATTTTTGCTCAAATTGATCATTTCGTTGCATCGCTCAGGTGGTATAGTATTTGGCTATTG
AATGTGATTGCTATCTTAATAGTTTTGAATAGTAATAGTGCAAATATTCATTCATAAAAAATAGGTAATC
GATTTTTTCAGTGCAGTCTATGCGTTTGCGCAACAGAGACGAAGAGAGAGACGCCTCACACACAAGCACA
TGCGGTCTAAGCTGCTCTCCCTCTTTTTCTCTCTCTCTCTGGCTTGCGGCAGTTTTCCAGAGGCTGTGAC
TCAGTAAGCATTTCTTGTTGTTACCCTAACGATAAGCGTCCGATTCCTAATTCTCTTTCAAATAATTTGT
TTTATTTTTTTTTTTGTGTGTTTTGAAGTCAAACAGCTTCATAAACAATATTAAATATCGCAATTGTTAT
TGCAAATGCATTCGTATCAGGCGCCTTGATGTTTTTCGCCAAAACTTCGTCTGCTCTTTGTCAGCGTAAT
TGCGTTTGCCGGTCGTGCCGTCTTGCTCGCACGCGGCTTGCAAACAAAAAGTGAAAGAGGGAAAGCCACC
TGTGTTGTTGCTTTTGTTGCTATCGTTGGCTGCACACACATGGCAATAAGTAACCATATTGTAGACTTAT
TTATTTTAGCGTTTTCGTTGACTAATCTTTGTTTAAATAATTGCCTATTTCGAGCCAAAATGACGCATAA
AAGGAAACGGCAACATGCGGTGCGTTGAGCATGCGTAAGCGAGATGGCGCTAGAGAGAGCGCAGCATAAA
AAGAAAAAAACAACCGGCGAGTGGCGAGACACGAATAATACACACACGCACACATGGTCAAAGGAGTGGC
TCCAACGTCGGTGACGTCGCGCCCAGCCACAGACCCCGCCACGCC
